Addgene plasmid #74641: pIM691
Purpose: alias pFA6a-ymTagBFP-hphNT1 - vector for C-terminal tagging of yeast genes with yeast-adapted mTagBFP and hygromycin selection marker
Depositing lab: Jiří Hašek. Depositing organization: Institute of Microbiology, Academy of Sciences of the Czech Republic. Publication: New integrative modules for multicolor-protein labeling and live-cell imaging in Saccharomyces cerevisiae. Malcova I, Farkasovsky M, Senohrabkova L, Vasicova P, Hasek J. FEMS Yeast Res. 2016 Mar 17. pii: fow027. 10.1093/femsyr/fow027 PubMed 26994102.
Backbone
  Vector backbone: pFM689
  Backbone manufacturer: Marian Farkasovsky
  Backbone size w/o insert (bp): 4905
  Total vector size (bp): 4677
  Modifications to backbone: Replacement of mCherry with ymTagBFP
  Vector type: Yeast Expression
  Selectable markers: Hygromycin
Growth in bacteria
  Bacterial resistance: Ampicillin, 100 μg/mL
  Growth temperature: 37°C
  Growth strain: DH5alpha
  Copy number: Unknown
Gene/Insert
  Gene/Insert name: ymTagBFP
Resource information
  A portion of this plasmid was derived from a plasmid made by: M. Kaern, University Ottawa, Canada
Terms and licenses: Academic/Nonprofit Terms; Industry Terms: Not Available to Industry
Depositor comments: Compared to the published sequence of the pFA6a-hphNT1 backbone vector (Janke, et al., 2004, Yeast 21: 947-962) we found one PstI site missing in its sequence. It is the site in the vector–promoter part and there is a substitution of A by G in position 284 bp that arose most probably during construction of preceding cassettes, e.g. pFA6-hphMX4. We introduced the substitution also into maps of our modules carrying the hygromycin resistance - pFM689, pIM690 and pIM691.
How to cite: pIM691 was a gift from Jiří Hašek (Addgene plasmid # 74641 ; http://n2t.net/addgene:74641 ; RRID:Addgene_74641)
