[The description below was written by a language model from this plasmid's Addgene catalogue record and pLannotate feature annotations shown in this document.]
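Description:
pIM691, also known as pFA6a-ymTagBFP-hphNT1, is a yeast tagging module of the pFA6a family, used as a template for C-terminal fusion of Saccharomyces cerevisiae genes to a blue fluorescent protein. It was built from the related module pFM689 by replacing mCherry with ymTagBFP, a yeast-adapted version of mTagBFP. In E. coli it is maintained through a high-copy ColE1/pUC-type origin and selected with ampicillin via the β-lactamase gene and its promoter. The feature table shows no yeast replication origin or centromere, which fits an integrative cassette rather than an episomal expression plasmid.

The payload consists of the TagBFP coding sequence, annotated without a promoter of its own because expression is meant to come from the tagged chromosomal locus. Across the numbering origin of the circular map it is followed by a hygromycin resistance marker annotated as an hphMX6-type fragment and a CYC1 terminator, matching the hphNT1 arrangement. SP6 and T7 promoters flank the module, and short lacI, rop and bom fragments are backbone remnants. In modules of this kind, the tag plus marker is usually amplified with primers carrying homology to the target gene and integrated by homologous recombination, with hygromycin-resistant transformants selected. The set is intended for multicolour protein labelling and live-cell imaging.

The depositor notes a single A-to-G substitution in the vector–promoter region that removes a PstI site relative to the published pFA6a-hphNT1 sequence. The catalogue lists a total size of 4677 bp, whereas the deposited full sequence is 4896 nt; the record does not explain this discrepancy.
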