Features (pLannotate 1.2.2; 11 found; start..end, strand, type, name):
     72..1446    +  gene           hphMX6 (fragment): yeast selectable marker conferring hygromycin resistance
   1498..1687    +  terminator     CYC1 terminator: S. cerevisiae CYC1; transcription terminator for CYC1
   1762..1780    -  promoter       T7 promoter: promoter for bacteriophage T7 RNA polymerase
   1802..1855    -  CDS            lacI (fragment): lac repressor; lacI; The lac repressor binds to the lac operator to inhibit transcription in E. coli. This inhibition can be relieved by adding lactose or isopropyl-β-D-thiogalactopyranoside (IPTG).
   2038..2626    -  rep_origin     ori: high-copy-number ColE1/pMB1/pBR322/pUC origin of replication
   2797..3657    -  CDS            AmpR: β-lactamase; bla; confers resistance to ampicillin, carbenicillin, and related antibiotics
   3658..3762    -  promoter       AmpR promoter: bla
   3857..3892    +  CDS            rop (fragment): Rop protein, which maintains plasmids at low copy number; rop
   3994..4045    +  misc_feature   bom (fragment): basis of mobility region from pBR322
   4108..4126    +  promoter       SP6 promoter: promoter for bacteriophage SP6 RNA polymerase
   4194..4892    +  CDS            TagBFP: TagBFP is a basic (constitutively fluorescent) blue fluorescent protein published in 2008, derived from Entacmaea quadricolor. It is reported to be a very rapidly-maturing monomer with very low acid sensitivity.
>Addgene plasmid #74641 | pIM691 | depositor full sequence | sequence record 142652 | pIM691 sequence 4896 bps
GATCCCCGGGTTAATTAAGGCGCGCCAGATCTGTTTAGCTTGCCTCGTCCCCGCCGGGTCACCCGGCCAG
CGACATGGAGGCCCAGAATACCCTCCTTGACAGTCTTGACGTGCGCAGCTCAGGGGCATGATGTGACTGT
CGCCCGTACATTTAGCCCATACATCCCCATGTATAATCATTTGCATCCATACATTTTGATGGCCGCACGG
CGCGAAGCAAAAATTACGGCTCCTCGCTGCGGACCTGCGAGCAGGGAAACGCTCCCCTCACAGACGCGTT
GAATTGTCCCCACGCCGCGCCCCTGTAGAGAAATATAAAAGGTTAGGATTTGCCACTGAGGTTCTTCTTT
CATATACTTCCTTTTAAAATCTTGCTAGGATACAGTTCTCACATCACATCCGAACATAAACAACCATGGG
TAAAAAGCCTGAACTCACCGCGACGTCTGTCGAGAAGTTTCTGATCGAAAAGTTCGACAGCGTCTCCGAC
CTGATGCAGCTCTCGGAGGGCGAAGAATCTCGTGCTTTCAGCTTCGATGTAGGAGGGCGTGGATATGTCC
TGCGGGTAAATAGCTGCGCCGATGGTTTCTACAAAGATCGTTATGTTTATCGGCACTTTGCATCGGCCGC
GCTCCCGATTCCGGAAGTGCTTGACATTGGGGAATTCAGCGAGAGCCTGACCTATTGCATCTCCCGCCGT
GCACAGGGTGTCACGTTGCAAGACCTGCCTGAAACCGAACTGCCCGCTGTTCTGCAGCCGGTCGCGGAGG
CCATGGATGCGATCGCTGCGGCCGATCTTAGCCAGACGAGCGGGTTCGGCCCATTCGGACCGCAAGGAAT
CGGTCAATACACTACATGGCGTGATTTCATATGCGCGATTGCTGATCCCCATGTGTATCACTGGCAAACT
GTGATGGACGACACCGTCAGTGCGTCCGTCGCGCAGGCTCTCGATGAGCTGATGCTTTGGGCCGAGGACT
GCCCCGAAGTCCGGCACCTCGTGCACGCGGATTTCGGCTCCAACAATGTCCTGACGGACAATGGCCGCAT
AACAGCGGTCATTGACTGGAGCGAGGCGATGTTCGGGGATTCCCAATACGAGGTCGCCAACATCTTCTTC
TGGAGGCCGTGGTTGGCTTGTATGGAGCAGCAGACGCGCTACTTCGAGCGGAGGCATCCGGAGCTTGCAG
GATCGCCGCGGCTCCGGGCGTATATGCTCCGCATTGGTCTTGACCAACTCTATCAGAGCTTGGTTGACGG
CAATTTCGATGATGCAGCTTGGGCGCAGGGTCGATGCGACGCAATCGTCCGATCCGGAGCCGGGACTGTC
GGGCGTACACAAATCGCCCGCAGAAGCGCGGCCGTCTGGACCGATGGCTGTGTAGAAGTACTCGCCGATA
GTGGAAACCGACGCCCCAGCACTCGTCCGAGGGCAAAGGAATAATCTCGAGTCATGTAATTAGTTATGTC
ACGCTTACATTCACGCCCTCCCCCCACATCCGCTCTAACCGAAAAGGAAGGAGTTAGACAACCTGAAGTC
TAGGTCCCTATTTATTTTTTTATAGTTATGTTAGTATTAAGAACGTTATTTATATTTCAAATTTTTCTTT
TTTTTCTGTACAGACGCGTGTACGCATGTAACATTATACTGAAAACCTTGCTTGAGAAGGTTTTGGGACG
CTCGAAGGCTTTAACGAGCTCGAATTCATCGATGATATCAGATCCACTAGTGGCCTATGCGGCCGCGGAT
CTGCCGGTCTCCCTATAGTGAGTCGTATTAATTTCGATAAGCCAGGTTAACCTGCATTAATGAATCGGCC
AACGCGCGGGGAGAGGCGGTTTGCGTATTGGGCGCTCTTCCGCTTCCTCGCTCACTGACTCGCTGCGCTC
GGTCGTTCGGCTGCGGCGAGCGGTATCAGCTCACTCAAAGGCGGTAATACGGTTATCCACAGAATCAGGG
GATAACGCAGGAAAGAACATGTGAGCAAAAGGCCAGCAAAAGGCCAGGAACCGTAAAAAGGCCGCGTTGC
TGGCGTTTTTCCATAGGCTCCGCCCCCCTGACGAGCATCACAAAAATCGACGCTCAAGTCAGAGGTGGCG
AAACCCGACAGGACTATAAAGATACCAGGCGTTTCCCCCTGGAAGCTCCCTCGTGCGCTCTCCTGTTCCG
ACCCTGCCGCTTACCGGATACCTGTCCGCCTTTCTCCCTTCGGGAAGCGTGGCGCTTTCTCAATGCTCAC
GCTGTAGGTATCTCAGTTCGGTGTAGGTCGTTCGCTCCAAGCTGGGCTGTGTGCACGAACCCCCCGTTCA
GCCCGACCGCTGCGCCTTATCCGGTAACTATCGTCTTGAGTCCAACCCGGTAAGACACGACTTATCGCCA
CTGGCAGCAGCCACTGGTAACAGGATTAGCAGAGCGAGGTATGTAGGCGGTGCTACAGAGTTCTTGAAGT
GGTGGCCTAACTACGGCTACACTAGAAGGACAGTATTTGGTATCTGCGCTCTGCTGAAGCCAGTTACCTT
CGGAAAAAGAGTTGGTAGCTCTTGATCCGGCAAACAAACCACCGCTGGTAGCGGTGGTTTTTTTGTTTGC
AAGCAGCAGATTACGCGCAGAAAAAAAGGATCTCAAGAAGATCCTTTGATCTTTTCTACGGGGTCTGACG
CTCAGTGGAACGAAAACTCACGTTAAGGGATTTTGGTCATGAGATTATCAAAAAGGATCTTCACCTAGAT
CCTTTTAAATTAAAAATGAAGTTTTAAATCAATCTAAAGTATATATGAGTAAACTTGGTCTGACAGTTAC
CAATGCTTAATCAGTGAGGCACCTATCTCAGCGATCTGTCTATTTCGTTCATCCATAGTTGCCTGACTCC
CCGTCGTGTAGATAACTACGATACGGGAGGGCTTACCATCTGGCCCCAGTGCTGCAATGATACCGCGAGA
CCCACGCTCACCGGCTCCAGATTTATCAGCAATAAACCAGCCAGCCGGAAGGGCCGAGCGCAGAAGTGGT
CCTGCAACTTTATCCGCCTCCATCCAGTCTATTAATTGTTGCCGGGAAGCTAGAGTAAGTAGTTCGCCAG
TTAATAGTTTGCGCAACGTTGTTGCCATTGCTACAGGCATCGTGGTGTCACGCTCGTCGTTTGGTATGGC
TTCATTCAGCTCCGGTTCCCAACGATCAAGGCGAGTTACATGATCCCCCATGTTGTGCAAAAAAGCGGTT
AGCTCCTTCGGTCCTCCGATCGTTGTCAGAAGTAAGTTGGCCGCAGTGTTATCACTCATGGTTATGGCAG
CACTGCATAATTCTCTTACTGTCATGCCATCCGTAAGATGCTTTTCTGTGACTGGTGAGTACTCAACCAA
GTCATTCTGAGAATAGTGTATGCGGCGACCGAGTTGCTCTTGCCCGGCGTCAATACGGGATAATACCGCG
CCACATAGCAGAACTTTAAAAGTGCTCATCATTGGAAAACGTTCTTCGGGGCGAAAACTCTCAAGGATCT
TACCGCTGTTGAGATCCAGTTCGATGTAACCCACTCGTGCACCCAACTGATCTTCAGCATCTTTTACTTT
CACCAGCGTTTCTGGGTGAGCAAAAACAGGAAGGCAAAATGCCGCAAAAAAGGGAATAAGGGCGACACGG
AAATGTTGAATACTCATACTCTTCCTTTTTCAATATTATTGAAGCATTTATCAGGGTTATTGTCTCATGA
GCGGATACATATTTGAATGTATTTAGAAAAATAAACAAATAGGGGTTCCGCGCACATTTCCCCGAAAAGT
GCCACCTGACGTCTAAGAAACCATTATTATCATGACATTAACCTATAAAAATAGGCGTATCACGAGGCCC
TTTCGTCTCGCGCGTTTCGGTGATGACGGTGAAAACCTCTGACACATGCAGCTCCCGGAGACGGTCACAG
CTTGTCTGTAAGCGGATGCCGGGAGCAGACAAGCCCGTCAGGGCGCGTCAGCGGGTGTTGGCGGGTGTCG
GGGCTGGCTTAACTATGCGGCATCAGAGCAGATTGTACTGAGAGTGCACCATATGGACATATTGTCGTTA
GAACGCGGCTACAATTAATACATAACCTTATGTATCATACACATACGATTTAGGTGACACTATAGAACGC
GGCCGCCAGCTGAAGCTTCGTACGCTGCAGGTCGAGGGTGCAGGTGCTGGAGCTGGTGCTGGTATGTCCG
AATTGATCAAGGAAAACATGCACATGAAATTGTATATGGAAGGTACTGTCGACAACCACCACTTCAAATG
CACCTCCGAAGGTGAAGGTAAACCTTATGAAGGTACACAAACCATGAGAATCAAAGTCGTCGAAGGTGGT
CCATTGCCATTTGCTTTCGACATTTTGGCCACATCTTTCTTGTATGGTTCCAAAACTTTCATCAATCACA
CCCAAGGTATTCCAGACTTCTTCAAACAATCTTTCCCTGAAGGTTTCACTTGGGAAAGAGTCACCACCTA
TGAAGATGGTGGTGTCTTGACTGCTACTCAAGACACATCCTTACAAGACGGTTGCTTGATCTATAACGTC
AAGATTAGAGGTGTCAACTTCACATCAAACGGTCCTGTCATGCAAAAAAAGACATTGGGTTGGGAAGCTT
TCACCGAAACTTTGTATCCTGCCGACGGTGGTTTAGAAGGTAGAAACGACATGGCCTTAAAATTGGTCGG
TGGTAGTCACTTGATTGCCAACATCAAAACAACCTATAGATCCAAAAAACCTGCCAAAAACTTGAAAATG
CCTGGTGTCTATTATGTCGACTATAGATTGGAAAGAATTAAGGAAGCCAACAACGAAACTTATGTCGAAC
AACACGAAGTTGCTGTCGCCAGATATTGTGACTTGCCTTCAAAATTGGGTCACAAATTGAACTAAG
