>Addgene plasmid #74641 | pIM691 | addgene partial sequence | sequence record 148729 | SP6 5'-ATTTAGGTGACACTATAG-3'
GCTGCAGGTCGAGGGTGCAGGTGCTGGAGCTGGTGCTGGTATGTCCGAATTGATCAAGGAAAACATGCAC
ATGAAATTGTATATGGAAGGTACTGTCGACAACCACCACTTCAAATGCACCTCCGAAGGTGAAGGTAAAC
CTTATGAAGGTACACAAACCATGAGAATCAAAGTCGTCGAAGGTGGTCCATTGCCATTTGCTTTCGACAT
TTTGGCCACATCTTTCTTGTATGGTTCCAAAACTTTCATCAATCACACCCAAGGTATTCCAGACTTCTTT
AAACAATCTTTCCCTGAAGGTTTCACTTGGGAAAGAGTCACCACCTATGAAGATGGTGGTGTCTTGACTG
CTACTCAAGACACATCCTTACAAGACGGTTGCTTGATCTATAACGTCAAGATTAGAGGTGTCAACTTCAC
ATCAAACGGTCCTGTCATGCAAAAAAAGACATTGGGTTGGGAAGCTTTCACCGAAACTTTGTATCCTGCC
GACGGTGGTTTAGAAGGTAGAAACGACATGGCCTTAAAATTGGTCGGTGGTAGTCACTTGATTGCCAACA
TCAAAACAACCTATAGATCCAAAAAACCTGCCAAAAACTTGAAAATGCCTGGTGTCTATTATGTCGACTA
TAGATTGGAAAGAATTAAGGAAGCCAACAACGAAACTTATGTCGAACAACACGAAGTTGCTGTCGCCAGA
TATTGTGACTTGCCTTCAAAATTGGGTCACAAATTGAACTAAGGATCCCCGGGTTAATTAAGGCGCGCCA
GATCTGTTTAGCTTGCCTCGTCCCCGCCGGGTCACCCGGCCAGCGACATGGAGGCCCAGAATACCCTCCT
TGACAGTCTTGACGTGCGCAGCTCAGGGGCATGATGTGACTGTCGCCCGTACATTTAGCCC
