>Addgene plasmid #74641 | pIM691 | addgene partial sequence | sequence record 148737 | Tef-promoter-F 5'-GGATACAGTTCTCACATCAC-3'
AAAGCCTGAACTCACCGCGACGTCTGTCGAGAAGTTTCTGATCGAAAAGTTCGACAGCGTCTCCGACCTG
ATGCAGCTCTCGGAGGGCGAAGAATCTCGTGCTTTCAGCTTCGATGTAGGAGGGCGTGGATATGTCCTGC
GGGTAAATAGCTGCGCCGATGGTTTCTACAAAGATCGTTATGTTTATCGGCACTTTGCATCGGCCGCGCT
CCCGATTCCGGAAGTGCTTGACATTGGGGAATTCAGCGAGAGCCTGACCTATTGCATCTCCCGCCGTGCA
CAGGGTGTCACGTTGCAAGACCTGCCTGAAACCGAACTGCCCGCTGTTCTGCAGCCGGTCGCGGAGGCCA
TGGATGCGATCGCTGCGGCCGATCTTAGCCAGACGAGCGGGTTCGGCCCATTCGGACCGCAAGGAATCGG
TCAATACACTACATGGCGTGATTTCATATGCGCGATTGCTGATCCCCATGTGTATCACTGGCAAACTGTG
ATGGACGACACCGTCAGTGCGTCCGTCGCGCAGGCTCTCGATGAGCTGATGCTTTGGGCCGAGGACTGCC
CCGAAGTCCGGCACCTCGTGCACGCGGATTTCGGCTCCAACAATGTCCTGACGGACAATGGCCGCATAAC
AGCGGTCATTGACTGGAGCGAGGCGATGTTCGGGGATTCCCAATACGAGGTCGCCAACATCTTCTTCTGG
AGGCCGTGGTTGGCTTGTATGGAGCAGCAGACGCGCTACTTCGAGCGGAGGCATCCGGAGCTTGCAGGAT
CGCCGCGGCTCCGGGCGTATATGCTCCGCATTGGTCTTGACCAACTCTATCAGAGCTTGGTTGACGGCAA
TTTCGATGATGCAGCTTGGGCGCAGGGTCGATGCGACGCAATCGTCCGATCCGGAGCCGGGACTGTCGGG
CGTACACAAATCGCCCGCAGAAGCGCGGCCGTCTGGACCGATGGCTGTGTAGAAGTACTCGCCGATAGTG
GAAACCGACGCCCCAGCACTCGTCCGAGGGCAAAGGAATAATCTCGAGTCATGTAATTAGT
